>Addgene plasmid #120512 | EF1a_MYC Glu39Ala_P2A_Hygro_Barcode | addgene full sequence | sequence record 234964 | Addgene NGS Result
GTCGACGGATCGGGAGATCTCCCGATCCCCTATGGTGCACTCTCAGTACAATCTGCTCTGATGCCGCATA
GTTAAGCCAGTATCTGCTCCCTGCTTGTGTGTTGGAGGTCGCTGAGTAGTGCGCGAGCAAAATTTAAGCT
ACAACAAGGCAAGGCTTGACCGACAATTGCATGAAGAATCTGCTTAGGGTTAGGCGTTTTGCGCTGCTTC
GCGATGTACGGGCCAGATATACGCGTTGACATTGATTATTGACTAGTTATTAATAGTAATCAATTACGGG
GTCATTAGTTCATAGCCCATATATGGAGTTCCGCGTTACATAACTTACGGTAAATGGCCCGCCTGGCTGA
CCGCCCAACGACCCCCGCCCATTGACGTCAATAATGACGTATGTTCCCATAGTAACGCCAATAGGGACTT
TCCATTGACGTCAATGGGTGGAGTATTTACGGTAAACTGCCCACTTGGCAGTACATCAAGTGTATCATAT
GCCAAGTACGCCCCCTATTGACGTCAATGACGGTAAATGGCCCGCCTGGCATTATGCCCAGTACATGACC
TTATGGGACTTTCCTACTTGGCAGTACATCTACGTATTAGTCATCGCTATTACCATGGTGATGCGGTTTT
GGCAGTACATCAATGGGCGTGGATAGCGGTTTGACTCACGGGGATTTCCAAGTCTCCACCCCATTGACGT
CAATGGGAGTTTGTTTTGGCACCAAAATCAACGGGACTTTCCAAAATGTCGTAACAACTCCGCCCCATTG
ACGCAAATGGGCGGTAGGCGTGTACGGTGGGAGGTCTATATAAGCAGCGCGTTTTGCCTGTACTGGGTCT
CTCTGGTTAGACCAGATCTGAGCCTGGGAGCTCTCTGGCTAACTAGGGAACCCACTGCTTAAGCCTCAAT
AAAGCTTGCCTTGAGTGCTTCAAGTAGTGTGTGCCCGTCTGTTGTGTGACTCTGGTAACTAGAGATCCCT
CAGACCCTTTTAGTCAGTGTGGAAAATCTCTAGCAGTGGCGCCCGAACAGGGACTTGAAAGCGAAAGGGA
AACCAGAGGAGCTCTCTCGACGCAGGACTCGGCTTGCTGAAGCGCGCACGGCAAGAGGCGAGGGGCGGCG
ACTGGTGAGTACGCCAAAAATTTTGACTAGCGGAGGCTAGAAGGAGAGAGATGGGTGCGAGAGCGTCAGT
ATTAAGCGGGGGAGAATTAGATCGCGATGGGAAAAAATTCGGTTAAGGCCAGGGGGAAAGAAAAAATATA
AATTAAAACATATAGTATGGGCAAGCAGGGAGCTAGAACGATTCGCAGTTAATCCTGGCCTGTTAGAAAC
ATCAGAAGGCTGTAGACAAATACTGGGACAGCTACAACCATCCCTTCAGACAGGATCAGAAGAACTTAGA
TCATTATATAATACAGTAGCAACCCTCTATTGTGTGCATCAAAGGATAGAGATAAAAGACACCAAGGAAG
CTTTAGACAAGATAGAGGAAGAGCAAAACAAAAGTAAGACCACCGCACAGCAAGCGGCCGCTGATCTTCA
GACCTGGAGGAGGAGATATGAGGGACAATTGGAGAAGTGAATTATATAAATATAAAGTAGTAAAAATTGA
ACCATTAGGAGTAGCACCCACCAAGGCAAAGAGAAGAGTGGTGCAGAGAGAAAAAAGAGCAGTGGGAATA
GGAGCTTTGTTCCTTGGGTTCTTGGGAGCAGCAGGAAGCACTATGGGCGCAGCGTCAATGACGCTGACGG
TACAGGCCAGACAATTATTGTCTGGTATAGTGCAGCAGCAGAACAATTTGCTGAGGGCTATTGAGGCGCA
ACAGCATCTGTTGCAACTCACAGTCTGGGGCATCAAGCAGCTCCAGGCAAGAATCCTGGCTGTGGAAAGA
TACCTAAAGGATCAACAGCTCCTGGGGATTTGGGGTTGCTCTGGAAAACTCATTTGCACCACTGCTGTGC
CTTGGAATGCTAGTTGGAGTAATAAATCTCTGGAACAGATTTGGAATCACACGACCTGGATGGAGTGGGA
CAGAGAAATTAACAATTACACAAGCTTAATACACTCCTTAATTGAAGAATCGCAAAACCAGCAAGAAAAG
AATGAACAAGAATTATTGGAATTAGATAAATGGGCAAGTTTGTGGAATTGGTTTAACATAACAAATTGGC
TGTGGTATATAAAATTATTCATAATGATAGTAGGAGGCTTGGTAGGTTTAAGAATAGTTTTTGCTGTACT
TTCTATAGTGAATAGAGTTAGGCAGGGATATTCACCATTATCGTTTCAGACCCACCTCCCAACCCCGAGG
GGACCCGACAGGCCCGAAGGAATAGAAGAAGAAGGTGGAGAGAGAGACAGAGACAGATCCATTCGATTAG
TGAACGGATCGGCACTGCGTGCGCCAATTCTGCAGACAAATGGCAGTATTCATCCACAATTTTAAAAGAA
AAGGGGGGATTGGGGGGTACAGTGCAGGGGAAAGAATAGTAGACATAATAGCAACAGACATACAAACTAA
AGAATTACAAAAACAAATTACAAAAATTCAAAATTTTCGGGTTTATTACAGGGACAGCAGAGATCCAGTT
TGGTTAATTAATCGATAAGCTTTGCAAAGATGGATAAAGTTTTAAACAGAGAGGAATCTTTGCAGCTAAT
GGACCTTCTAGGTCTTGAAAGGAGTGGGAATTGGCTCCGGTGCCCGTCAGTGGGCAGAGCGCACATCGCC
CACAGTCCCCGAGAAGTTGGGGGGAGGGGTCGGCAATTGAACCGGTGCCTAGAGAAGGTGGCGCGGGGTA
AACTGGGAAAGTGATGTCGTGTACTGGCTCCGCCTTTTTCCCGAGGGTGGGGGAGAACCGTATATAAGTG
CAGTAGTCGCCGTGAACGTTCTTTTTCGCAACGGGTTTGCCGCCAGAACACAGGTAAGTGCCGTGTGTGG
TTCCCGCGGGCCTGGCCTCTTTACGGGTTATGGCCCTTGCGTGCCTTGAATTACTTCCACCTGGCTGCAG
TACGTGATTCTTGATCCCGAGCTTCGGGTTGGAAGTGGGTGGGAGAGTTCGAGGCCTTGCGCTTAAGGAG
CCCCTTCGCCTCGTGCTTGAGTTGAGGCCTGGCCTGGGCGCTGGGGCCGCCGCGTGCGAATCTGGTGGCA
CCTTCGCGCCTGTCTCGCTGCTTTCGATAAGTCTCTAGCCATTTAAAATTTTTGATGACCTGCTGCGACG
CTTTTTTTCTGGCAAGATAGTCTTGTAAATGCGGGCCAAGATCTGCACACTGGTATTTCGGTTTTTGGGG
CCGCGGGCGGCGACGGGGCCCGTGCGTCCCAGCGCACATGTTCGGCGAGGCGGGGCCTGCGAGCGCGGCC
ACCGAGAATCGGACGGGGGTAGTCTCAAGCTGGCCGGCCTGCTCTGGTGCCTGGCCTCGCGCCGCCGTGT
ATCGCCCCGCCCTGGGCGGCAAGGCTGGCCCGGTCGGCACCAGTTGCGTGAGCGGAAAGATGGCCGCTTC
CCGGCCCTGCTGCAGGGAGCTCAAAATGGAGGACGCGGCGCTCGGGAGAGCGGGCGGGTGAGTCACCCAC
ACAAAGGAAAAGGGCCTTTCCGTCCTCAGCCGTCGCTTCATGTGACTCCACGGAGTACCGGGCGCCGTCC
AGGCACCTCGATTAGTTCTCGAGCTTTTGGAGTACGTCGTCTTTAGGTTGGGGGGAGGGGTTTTATGCGA
TGGAGTTTCCCCACACTGAGTGGGTGGAGACTGAAGTTAGGCCAGCTTGGCACTTGATGTAATTCTCCTT
GGAATTTGCCCTTTTTGAGTTTGGATCTTGGTTCATTCTCAAGCCTCAGACAGTGGTTCAAAGTTTTTTT
CTTCCATTTCAGGTGTCGTGAGGAATTAGCTTGGTACTAATACGACTCACTATAGGGAGACCCAAGCTGG
CTAGGTAAGCTTGATATCGAATTCCTGCAGCCCGGGGGATCCCGCCACCATGCCCCTCAACGTTAGCTTC
ACCAACAGGAACTATGACCTCGACTACGACTCGGTGCAGCCGTATTTCTACTGCGACGAGGAGGAGAACT
TCTACCAGCAGCAGCAGCAGAGCGCGCTGCAGCCCCCGGCGCCCAGCGAGGATATCTGGAAGAAATTCGA
GCTGCTGCCCACCCCGCCCCTGTCCCCTAGCCGCCGCTCCGGGCTCTGCTCGCCCTCCTACGTTGCGGTC
ACACCCTTCTCCCTTCGGGGAGACAACGACGGCGGTGGCGGGAGCTTCTCCACGGCCGACCAGCTGGAGA
TGGTGACCGAGCTGCTGGGAGGAGACATGGTGAACCAGAGTTTCATCTGCGACCCGGACGACGAGACCTT
CATCAAAAACATCATCATCCAGGACTGTATGTGGAGCGGCTTCTCGGCCGCCGCCAAGCTCGTCTCAGAG
AAGCTGGCCTCCTACCAGGCTGCGCGCAAAGACAGCGGCAGCCCGAACCCCGCCCGCGGCCACAGCGTCT
GCTCCACCTCCAGCTTGTACCTGCAGGATCTGAGCGCCGCCGCCTCAGAGTGCATCGACCCCTCGGTGGT
CTTCCCCTACCCTCTCAACGACAGCAGCTCGCCCAAGTCCTGCGCCTCGCAAGACTCCAGCGCCTTCTCT
CCGTCCTCGGATTCTCTGCTCTCCTCGACGGAGTCCTCCCCGCAGGGCAGCCCCGAGCCCCTGGTGCTCC
ATGAGGAGACACCGCCCACCACCAGCAGCGACTCTGAGGAGGAACAAGAAGATGAGGAAGAAATCGATGT
TGTTTCTGTGGAAAAGAGGCAGGCTCCTGGCAAAAGGTCAGAGTCTGGATCACCTTCTGCTGGAGGCCAC
AGCAAACCTCCTCACAGCCCACTGGTCCTCAAGAGGTGCCACGTCTCCACACATCAGCACAACTACGCAG
CGCCTCCCTCCACTCGGAAGGACTATCCTGCTGCCAAGAGGGTCAAGTTGGACAGTGTCAGAGTCCTGAG
ACAGATCAGCAACAACCGAAAATGCACCAGCCCCAGGTCCTCGGACACCGAGGAGAATGTCAAGAGGCGA
ACACACAACGTCTTGGAGCGCCAGAGGAGGAACGAGCTAAAACGGAGCTTTTTTGCCCTGCGTGACCAGA
TCCCGGAGTTGGAAAACAATGAAAAGGCCCCCAAGGTAGTTATCCTTAAAAAAGCCACAGCATACATCCT
GTCCGTCCAAGCAGAGGAGCAAAAGCTCATTTCTGAAGAGGACTTGTTGCGGAAACGACGAGAACAGTTG
AAACACAAACTTGAACAGCTACGGAACTCTTGTGCGGGATCCGGCGCAACAAACTTCTCTCTGCTGAAAC
AAGCCGGAGATGTCGAAGAGAATCCTGGACCGATGAAAAAGCCTGAACTCACCGCGACGTCTGTCGAGAA
GTTTCTGATCGAAAAGTTCGACAGCGTCTCCGACCTGATGCAGCTCTCGGAGGGCGAAGAATCTCGTGCT
TTCAGCTTCGATGTAGGAGGGCGTGGATATGTCCTGCGGGTAAATAGCTGCGCCGATGGTTTCTACAAAG
ATCGTTATGTTTATCGGCACTTTGCATCGGCCGCGCTCCCGATTCCGGAAGTGCTTGACATTGGGGAATT
CAGCGAGAGCCTGACCTATTGCATCTCCCGCCGTGCACAGGGTGTCACGTTGCAAGACCTGCCTGAAACC
GAACTGCCCGCTGTTCTGCAGCCGGTCGCGGAGGCCATGGATGCGATCGCTGCGGCCGATCTTAGCCAGA
CGAGCGGGTTCGGCCCATTCGGACCGCAAGGAATCGGTCAATACACTACATGGCGTGATTTCATATGCGC
GATTGCTGATCCCCATGTGTATCACTGGCAAACTGTGATGGACGACACCGTCAGTGCGTCCGTCGCGCAG
GCTCTCGATGAGCTGATGCTTTGGGCCGAGGACTGCCCCGAAGTCCGGCACCTCGTGCACGCGGATTTCG
GCTCCAACAATGTCCTGACGGACAATGGCCGCATAACAGCGGTCATTGACTGGAGCGAGGCGATGTTCGG
GGATTCCCAATACGAGGTCGCCAACATCTTCTTCTGGAGGCCGTGGTTGGCTTGTATGGAGCAGCAGACG
CGCTACTTCGAGCGGAGGCATCCGGAGCTTGCAGGATCGCCGCGGCTCCGGGCGTATATGCTCCGCATTG
GTCTTGACCAACTCTATCAGAGCTTGGTTGACGGCAATTTCGATGATGCAGCTTGGGCGCAGGGTCGATG
CGACGCAATCGTCCGATCCGGAGCCGGGACTGTCGGGCGTACACAAATCGCCCGCAGAAGCGCGGCCGTC
TGGACCGATGGCTGTGTAGAAGTACTCGCCGATAGTGGAAACCGACGCCCCAGCACTCGTCCGAGGGCAA
AGGAATAAGTTAGAACTATTTCCTGGCTGTTACGCGAATTATTATTTGACTTAAAACTACTGACGGGCTT
GATAAACAGTGAACCGCCCGCCCCACGACCCGCAGCGCCCGACCGAAAGGAGCGCACGACCCCATGCATC
GAACAAAAGAAAAGGGGGGACTGGAAGGGCTAATTCACTCCCAACGAAGACAAGATATCATAACTTCGTA
TAGCATACATTATACGAAGTTATCGGCTAGCTGGTCCGGACTGTACTGGGTCTCTCTGGTTAGACCAGAT
CTGAGCCTGGGAGCTCTCTGGCTAACTAGGGAACCCACTGCTTAAGCCTCAATAAAGCTTGCCTTGAGTG
CTTCAAGTAGTGTGTGCCCGTCTGTTGTGTGACTCTGGTAACTAGAGATCCCTCAGACCCTTTTAGTCAG
TGTGGAAAATCTCTAGCAGGGCCCGTTTAAACCCGCTGATCAGCCTCGACTGTGCCTTCTAGTTGCCAGC
CATCTGTTGTTTGCCCCTCCCCCGTGCCTTCCTTGACCCTGGAAGGTGCCACTCCCACTGTCCTTTCCTA
ATAAAATGAGGAAATTGCATCGCATTGTCTGAGTAGGTGTCATTCTATTCTGGGGGGTGGGGTGGGGCAG
GACAGCAAGGGGGAGGATTGGGAAGACAATAGCAGGCATGCTGGGGATGCGGTGGGCTCTATGGCTTCTG
AGGCGGAAAGAACCAGCTGGGGCTCTAGGGGGTATCCCC
[124 nt withheld, positions 7110-7233]
C
[91 nt withheld, positions 7235-7325]
A
[49 nt withheld, positions 7327-7375]
CCTTTGACGTTGGAGTCCACGTTCTTT
[37 nt withheld, positions 7403-7439]
ACCCTATCTCGGTCTATTCTTTTGATTTATAAGGGATTTTGCCGATTTCGGCCTATTGGTTAAAAAATGA
GCTGATTTAACAAAAATTTAACGCGAATTAATTCTGTGGAATGTGTGTCAGTTAGGGTGTGGAAAGTCCC
CAGGCTCCCCAGCAGGCAGAAGTATGCAAAGCATGCATCTCAATTAGTCAGCAACCAGGTGTGGAAAGTC
CCCAGGCTCCCCAGCAGGCAGAAGTATGCAAAGCATGCATCTCAATTAGTCAGCAACCATAGTCCCGCCC
CTAACTCCGCCCATCCCGCCCCTAACTCCGCCCAGTTCCGCCCATTCTCCGCCCCATGGCTGACTAATTT
TTTTTATTTATGCAGAGGCCGAGGCCGCCTCTGCCTCTGAGCTATTCCAGAAGTAGTGAGGAGGCTTTTT
TGGAGGCCTAGGCTTTTGCAAAAAGCTCCCGGGAGCTTGTATATCCATTTTCGGATCTGATCAGCACGTG
TTGACAATTAATCATCGGCATAGTATATCGGCATAGTATAATACGACAAGGTGAGGAACTAAACCATGGC
CAAGTTGACCAGTGCCGTTCCGGTGCTCACCGCGCGCGACGTCGCCGGAGCGGTCGAGTTCTGGACCGAC
CGGCTCGGGTTCTCCCGGGACTTCGTGGAGGACGACTTCGCCGGTGTGGTCCGGGACGACGTGACCCTGT
TCATCAGCGCGGTCCAGGACCAGGTGGTGCCGGACAACACCCTGGCCTGGGTGTGGGTGCGCGGCCTGGA
CGAGCTGTACGCCGAGTGGTCGGAGGTCGTGTCCACGAACTTCCGGGACGCCTCCGGGCCGGCCATGACC
GAGATCGGCGAGCAGCCGTGGGGGCGGGAGTTCGCCCTGCGCGACCCGGCCGGCAACTGCGTGCACTTCG
TGGCCGAGGAGCAGGACTGACACGTGCTACGAGATTTCGATTCCACCGCCGCCTTCTATGAAAGGTTGGG
CTTCGGAATCGTTTTCCGGGACGCCGGCTGGATGATCCTCCAGCGCGGGGATCTCATGCTGGAGTTCTTC
GCCCACCCCAACTTGTTTATTGCAGCTTATAATGGTTACAAATAAAGCAATAGCATCACAAATTTCACAA
ATAAAGCATTTTTTTCACTGCATTCTAGTTGTGGTTTGTCCAAACTCATCAATGTATCTTATCATGTCTG
TATACCGTCGACCTCTAGCTAGAGCTTGGCGTAATCATGGTCATAGCTGTTTCCTGTGTGAAATTGTTAT
CCGCTCACAATTCCACACAACATACGAGCCGGAAGCATAAAGTGTAAAGCCTGGGGTGCCTAATGAGTGA
GCTAACTCACATTAATTGCGTTGCGCTCACTGCCCGCTTTCCAGTCGGGAAACCTGTCGTGCCAGCTGCA
TTAATGAATCGGCCAACGCGCGGGGAGAGGCGGTTTGCGTATTGGGCGCTCTTCCGCTTCCTCGCTCACT
GACTCGCTGCGCTCGGTCGTTCGGCTGCGGCGAGCGGTATCAGCTCACTCAAAGGCGGTAATACGGTTAT
CCACAGAATCAGGGGATAACGCAGGAAAGAACATGTGAGCAAAAGGCCAGCAAAAGGCCAGGAACCGTAA
AAAGGCCGCGTTGCTGGCGTTTTTCCATAGGCTCCGCCCCCCTGACGAGCATCACAAAAATCGACGCTCA
AGTCAGAGGTGGCGAAACCCGACAGGACTATAAAGATACCAGGCGTTTCCCCCTGGAAGCTCCCTCGTGC
GCTCTCCTGTTCCGACCCTGCCGCTTACCGGATACCTGTCCGCCTTTCTCCCTTCGGGAAGCGTGGCGCT
TTCTCATAGCTCACGCTGTAGGTATCTCAGTTCGGTGTAGGTCGTTCGCTCCAAGCTGGGCTGTGTGCAC
GAACCCCCCGTTCAGCCCGACCGCTGCGCCTTATCCGGTAACTATCGTCTTGAGTCCAACCCGGTAAGAC
ACGACTTATCGCCACTGGCAGCAGCCACTGGTAACAGGATTAGCAGAGCGAGGTATGTAGGCGGTGCTAC
AGAGTTCTTGAAGTGGTGGCCTAACTACGGCTACACTAGAAGAACAGTATTTGGTATCTGCGCTCTGCTG
AAGCCAGTTACCTTCGGAAAAAGAGTTGGTAGCTCTTGATCCGGCAAACAAACCACCGCTGGTAGCGGTG
GTTTTTTTGTTTGCAAGCAGCAGATTACGCGCAGAAAAAAAGGATCTCAAGAAGATCCTTTGATCTTTTC
TACGGGGTCTGACGCTCAGTGGAACGAAAACTCACGTTAAGGGATTTTGGTCATGAGATTATCAAAAAGG
ATCTTCACCTAGATCCTTTTAAATTAAAAATGAAGTTTTAAATCAATCTAAAGTATATATGAGTAAACTT
GGTCTGACAGTTACCAATGCTTAATCAGTGAGGCACCTATCTCAGCGATCTGTCTATTTCGTTCATCCAT
AGTTGCCTGACTCCCCGTCGTGTAGATAACTACGATACGGGAGGGCTTACCATCTGGCCCCAGTGCTGCA
ATGATACCGCGAGACCCACGCTCACCGGCTCCAGATTTATCAGCAATAAACCAGCCAGCCGGAAGGGCCG
AGCGCAGAAGTGGTCCTGCAACTTTATCCGCCTCCATCCAGTCTATTAATTGTTGCCGGGAAGCTAGAGT
AAGTAGTTCGCCAGTTAATAGTTTGCGCAACGTTGTTGCCATTGCTACAGGCATCGTGGTGTCACGCTCG
TCGTTTGGTATGGCTTCATTCAGCTCCGGTTCCCAACGATCAAGGCGAGTTACATGATCCCCCATGTTGT
GCAAAAAAGCGGTTAGCTCCTTCGGTCCTCCGATCGTTGTCAGAAGTAAGTTGGCCGCAGTGTTATCACT
CATGGTTATGGCAGCACTGCATAATTCTCTTACTGTCATGCCATCCGTAAGATGCTTTTCTGTGACTGGT
GAGTACTCAACCAAGTCATTCTGAGAATAGTGTATGCGGCGACCGAGTTGCTCTTGCCCGGCGTCAATAC
GGGATAATACCGCGCCACATAGCAGAACTTTAAAAGTGCTCATCATTGGAAAACGTTCTTCGGGGCGAAA
ACTCTCAAGGATCTTACCGCTGTTGAGATCCAGTTCGATGTAACCCACTCGTGCACCCAACTGATCTTCA
GCATCTTTTACTTTCACCAGCGTTTCTGGGTGAGCAAAAACAGGAAGGCAAAATGCCGCAAAAAAGGGAA
TAAGGGCGACACGGAAATGTTGAATACTCATACTCTTCCTTTTTCAATATTATTGAAGCATTTATCAGGG
TTATTGTCTCATGAGCGGATACATATTTGAATGTATTTAGAAAAATAAACAAATAGGGGTTCCGCGCACA
TTTCCCCGAAAAGTGCCACCTGAC
Features (pLannotate 1.2.2; 33 found; start..end, strand, type, name):
     31..83      -  misc_feature   bom (fragment): basis of mobility region from pBR322
    238..617     +  enhancer       CMV enhancer: human cytomegalovirus immediate early enhancer
    618..817     +  promoter       CMV promoter: human cytomegalovirus (CMV) immediate early promoter
    835..1015    +  LTR            5' LTR (truncated): truncated 5' long terminal repeat (LTR) from HIV-1
   1062..1187    +  misc_feature   HIV-1 Ψ: packaging signal of human immunodeficiency virus type 1
   1171..1534    +  CDS            HIV-1 gag (fragment): gag protein from human immunodeficiency virus 1; gag
   1680..1913    +  misc_feature   RRE: The Rev response element (RRE) of HIV-1 allows for Rev-dependent mRNA export from the nucleus to the cytoplasm.
   2290..2390    +  CDS            Rev (fragment): human immunodeficiency virus 1 (HIV-1) Rev protein; rev; enhances nuclear export of unspliced and incompletely spliced viral mRNAs
   2440..2557    +  misc_feature   cPPT/CTS: central polypurine tract and central termination sequence of HIV-1
   2620..2686    +  CDS            small t antigen (fragment): SV40 (simian virus 40) small t antigen
   2693..3871    +  promoter       EF-1α promoter: strong constitutive promoter for human elongation factor EF-1α
   3888..3906    +  promoter       T7 promoter: promoter for bacteriophage T7 RNA polymerase
   3926..3962    -  misc_feature   MCS (fragment): pBluescript multiple cloning site
   3970..5286    +  CDS            c-Myc: human c-Myc proto-oncogene
   5353..6375    +  CDS            hph: KHYB_ECOLX - Experimental evidence at protein level: Swiss-Prot protein existence level 1. The aminoglycoside phosphotransferases achieve inactivation of their antibiotic substrates by phosphorylation. Only phosphorylates hygromycin and closely related compounds such as demethyl analogs and destomycin. From Escherichia coli.
   6459..6572    +  CDS            nef (fragment): NEF_HV1LA - Experimental evidence at protein level: Swiss-Prot protein existence level 1. Extracellular Nef protein targets CD4(+) T-lymphocytes for apoptosis by interacting with CXCR4 surface receptors. From Human immunodeficiency virus type 1 group M subtype B (isolate Lai) (HIV-1).
   6570..6603    +  protein_bind   loxP: Cre-mediated recombination occurs in the 8-bp core sequence (GCATACAT). Cre recombinase
   6628..6808    +  LTR            5' LTR (truncated): truncated 5' long terminal repeat (LTR) from HIV-1
   6840..7064    +  polyA_signal   bGH poly(A) signal: bovine growth hormone polyadenylation signal
   7068..7089    +  promoter       SV40 promoter (fragment): SV40 enhancer and early promoter
   7110..7538    +  rep_origin     f1 ori (sequence partly withheld): f1 bacteriophage origin of replication; arrow indicates direction of (+) strand synthesis
   7552..7881    +  promoter       SV40 promoter: SV40 enhancer and early promoter
   7929..7976    +  promoter       EM7 promoter: synthetic bacterial promoter&nbsp
   7995..8369    +  CDS            BleoR: antibiotic-binding protein; Sh ble from Streptoalloteichus hindustanus; confers resistance to bleomycin, phleomycin, and Zeocin™
   8379..8504    +  CDS            ble (fragment): BLE_KLEPN - Experimental evidence at protein level: Swiss-Prot protein existence level 1. Binding protein with a strong affinity to the bleomycin family of antibiotics. Binds to CL990; an antimitotic-antibiotic compound. From Klebsiella pneumoniae.
   8499..8620    +  polyA_signal   SV40 poly(A) signal: SV40 polyadenylation signal
   8691..8713    -  protein_bind   lac operator (fragment): The lac repressor binds to the lac operator to inhibit transcription in E. coli. This inhibition can be relieved by adding lactose or isopropyl-β-D-thiogalactopyranoside (IPTG). lac repressor encoded by lacI
   8717..8747    -  promoter       lac promoter: promoter for the E. coli lac operon
   8762..8783    -  protein_bind   CAP binding site: CAP binding activates transcription in the presence of cAMP. E. coli catabolite activator protein
   8796..8888    -  CDS            lacI (fragment): lac repressor; lacI; The lac repressor binds to the lac operator to inhibit transcription in E. coli. This inhibition can be relieved by adding lactose or isopropyl-β-D-thiogalactopyranoside (IPTG).
   9071..9659    -  rep_origin     ori: high-copy-number ColE1/pMB1/pBR322/pUC origin of replication
   9830..10690   -  CDS            AmpR: β-lactamase; bla; confers resistance to ampicillin, carbenicillin, and related antibiotics
  10691..10795   -  promoter       AmpR promoter: bla
