[The description below was written by a language model from this plasmid's Addgene catalogue record and pLannotate feature annotations shown in this document.]
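Description:
EF1a_MYC Glu39Ala_P2A_Hygro_Barcode is a lentiviral transfer plasmid of about 10.8 kb for stable expression of a point-mutant human MYC in mammalian cells. The parental backbone is not named in the record. In bacteria it is maintained through a high-copy ColE1/pUC-type origin and selected with ampicillin (AmpR under its own promoter). An f1 origin is also present. The viral portion has a third-generation-style layout. A CMV enhancer/promoter drives a truncated HIV-1 5' LTR, followed by the Ψ packaging signal with an adjoining gag fragment, the Rev response element and the cPPT/CTS. A second truncated LTR lies downstream, preceded by a loxP site and followed by a bGH polyadenylation signal. Outside the LTRs, an SV40 promoter/EM7–BleoR cassette with an SV40 poly(A) signal remains from the backbone. It would not be packaged into virus, and the catalogue does not list it as a selectable marker.

The payload sits between the cPPT and the 3' LTR. The human EF-1α promoter drives a 1,317 bp c-Myc coding sequence in which glutamic acid 39 is changed to alanine. The hygromycin phosphotransferase gene (hph) follows. According to the construct name, the two are linked by a P2A self-cleaving peptide, which fits the short unannotated gap between the coding sequences, so a single transcript would yield both MYC and the hygromycin marker used to select transduced cells. The name and stated purpose also indicate a barcode that allows the expressed transcript to be identified in single-cell RNA-seq. The feature table annotates neither the P2A nor the barcode, so the barcode's exact position cannot be stated. The construct was made for pooled overexpression screens that pair fitness measurements with single-cell transcriptomic readout.
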