Addgene plasmid #120512: EF1a_MYC Glu39Ala_P2A_Hygro_Barcode
Purpose: Barcoded lentiviral vector to express MYC Glu39Ala in mammalian cells under control of EF1a promoter. Barcoded for transcript detection in single cell RNA-seq.
Depositing lab: Prashant Mali. Depositing organization: University of California, San Diego (UCSD). Publication: Mapping Cellular Reprogramming via Pooled Overexpression Screens with Paired Fitness and Single-Cell RNA-Sequencing Readout. Parekh U, Wu Y, Zhao D, Worlikar A, Shah N, Zhang K, Mali P. Cell Syst. 2018 Nov 12. pii: S2405-4712(18)30433-2. doi: 10.1016/j.cels.2018.10.008. PubMed 30448000.
Backbone
  Vector backbone: Unknown
  Backbone size w/o insert (bp): 9514
  Vector type: Lentiviral
  Selectable markers: Hygromycin
Growth in bacteria
  Bacterial resistance: Ampicillin, 100 μg/mL
  Growth temperature: 37°C
  Growth strain: Stbl3
  Copy number: High Copy
Gene/Insert
  Gene/Insert name: MYC Glu39Ala
  Species: H. sapiens (human)
  Insert size (bp): 1317
  Mutation: Point mutation changing Glutamic Acid to Alanine at amino acid 39
  Entrez Gene: MYC (a.k.a. MRTL, MYCC, bHLHe39, c-Myc)
  Promoter: EF1a
  Cloning method: Gibson Cloning
  Sequencing primers: 5′ 5'-ttctcaagcctcagacagtgg-3'
Terms and licenses: Academic/Nonprofit Terms; Industry Terms: Not Available to Industry
Depositor comments: 5' cloning site: BamHI (not destroyed), 3' cloning site: BamHI (not destroyed).
How to cite: EF1a_MYC Glu39Ala_P2A_Hygro_Barcode was a gift from Prashant Mali (Addgene plasmid # 120512 ; http://n2t.net/addgene:120512 ; RRID:Addgene_120512)
