>Addgene plasmid #120512 | EF1a_MYC Glu39Ala_P2A_Hygro_Barcode | depositor partial sequence | sequence record 228904 | MYC Glu39Ala gene
ATGCCCCTCAACGTTAGCTTCACCAACAGGAACTATGACCTCGACTACGACTCGGTGCAGCCGTATTTCT
ACTGCGACGAGGAGGAGAACTTCTACCAGCAGCAGCAGCAGAGCGCGCTGCAGCCCCCGGCGCCCAGCGA
GGATATCTGGAAGAAATTCGAGCTGCTGCCCACCCCGCCCCTGTCCCCTAGCCGCCGCTCCGGGCTCTGC
TCGCCCTCCTACGTTGCGGTCACACCCTTCTCCCTTCGGGGAGACAACGACGGCGGTGGCGGGAGCTTCT
CCACGGCCGACCAGCTGGAGATGGTGACCGAGCTGCTGGGAGGAGACATGGTGAACCAGAGTTTCATCTG
CGACCCGGACGACGAGACCTTCATCAAAAACATCATCATCCAGGACTGTATGTGGAGCGGCTTCTCGGCC
GCCGCCAAGCTCGTCTCAGAGAAGCTGGCCTCCTACCAGGCTGCGCGCAAAGACAGCGGCAGCCCGAACC
CCGCCCGCGGCCACAGCGTCTGCTCCACCTCCAGCTTGTACCTGCAGGATCTGAGCGCCGCCGCCTCAGA
GTGCATCGACCCCTCGGTGGTCTTCCCCTACCCTCTCAACGACAGCAGCTCGCCCAAGTCCTGCGCCTCG
CAAGACTCCAGCGCCTTCTCTCCGTCCTCGGATTCTCTGCTCTCCTCGACGGAGTCCTCCCCGCAGGGCA
GCCCCGAGCCCCTGGTGCTCCATGAGGAGACACCGCCCACCACCAGCAGCGACTCTGAGGAGGAACAAGA
AGATGAGGAAGAAATCGATGTTGTTTCTGTGGAAAAGAGGCAGGCTCCTGGCAAAAGGTCAGAGTCTGGA
TCACCTTCTGCTGGAGGCCACAGCAAACCTCCTCACAGCCCACTGGTCCTCAAGAGGTGCCACGTCTCCA
CACATCAGCACAACTACGCAGCGCCTCCCTCCACTCGGAAGGACTATCCTGCTGCCAAGAGGGTCAAGTT
GGACAGTGTCAGAGTCCTGAGACAGATCAGCAACAACCGAAAATGCACCAGCCCCAGGTCCTCGGACACC
GAGGAGAATGTCAAGAGGCGAACACACAACGTCTTGGAGCGCCAGAGGAGGAACGAGCTAAAACGGAGCT
TTTTTGCCCTGCGTGACCAGATCCCGGAGTTGGAAAACAATGAAAAGGCCCCCAAGGTAGTTATCCTTAA
AAAAGCCACAGCATACATCCTGTCCGTCCAAGCAGAGGAGCAAAAGCTCATTTCTGAAGAGGACTTGTTG
CGGAAACGACGAGAACAGTTGAAACACAAACTTGAACAGCTACGGAACTCTTGTGCG
