>Addgene plasmid #120512 | EF1a_MYC Glu39Ala_P2A_Hygro_Barcode | depositor partial sequence | sequence record 228905 | MYC Glu39Ala barcode
AATTATTATTTGACTTAAAA
